>Addgene plasmid #154730 | pEPYC1CB0483 | depositor full sequence | sequence record 299664 | pEPYC1CB0483 sequence 7071 bps
GCAATTGTCTTCTGCACGAAGTGGTTTAAACTATCAGTGTTTGACAGGATATATTGGCGGGTAAACCTAA
GAGAAAAGAGCGTTTATTAGAATAATCGGATATTTAAAAGGGCGTGAAAAGGTTTATCCGTTCGTCCATT
TGTATGTGCATGCCAACCACAGGGTTCCCCAGATCAGGCGCTGGCTGCTGAACCCCCAGCCGGAACTGAC
CCCACAAGGCCCTAGCGTTTGCAATGCACCAGGTCATCATTGACCCAGGCGTGTTCCACCAGGCCGCTGC
CTCGCAACTCTTCGCAGGCTTCGCCGACCTGCTCGCGCCACTTCTTCACGCGGGTGGAATCCGATCCGCA
CATGAGGCGGAAGGTTTCCAGCTTGAGCGGGTACGGCTCCCGGTGCGAGCTGAAATAGTCGAACATCCGT
CGGGCCGTCGGCGACAGCTTGCGGTACTTCTCCCATATGAATTTCGTGTAGTGGTCGCCAGCAAACAGCA
CGACGATTTCCTCGTCGATCAGGACCTGGCAACGGGACGTTTTCTTGCCACGGTCCAGGACGCGGAAGCG
GTGCAGCAGCGACACCGATTCCAGGTGCCCAACGCGGTCGGACGTGAAGCCCATCGCCGTCGCCTGTAGG
CGCGACAGGCATTCCTCGGCCTTCGTGTAATACCGGCCATTGATCGACCAGCCCAGGTCCTGGCAAAGCT
CGTAGAACGTGAAGGTGATCGGCTCGCCGATAGGGGTGCGCTTCGCGTACTCCAACACCTGCTGCCACAC
CAGTTCGTCATCGTCGGCCCGCAGCTCGACGCCGGTGTAGGTGATCTTCACGTCCTTGTTGACGTGGAAA
ATGACCTTGTTTTGCAGCGCCTCGCGCGGGATTTTCTTGTTGCGCGTGGTGAACAGGGCAGAGCGGGCCG
TGTCGTTTGGCATCGCTCGCATCGTGTCCGGCCACGGCGCAATATCGAACAAGGAAAGCTGCATTTCCTT
GATCTGCTGCTTCGTGTGTTTCAGCAACGCGGCCTGCTTGGCCTCGCTGACCTGTTTTGCCAGGTCCTCG
CCGGCGGTTTTTCGCTTCTTGGTCGTCATAGTTCCTCGCGTGTCGATGGTCATCGACTTCGCCAAACCTG
CCGCCTCCTGTTCAAGACGACGCGAACGCTCCACGGCGGCCGATGGCGCGGGCAGGGCAGGGGGAGCCAG
TTGCACGCTGTCGCGCTCGATCTTGGCCGTAGCTTGCTGGACCATCGAGCCGACGGACTGGAAGGTTTCG
CGGGGCGCACGCATGACGGTGCGGCTTGCGATGGTTTCGGCATCCTCGGCGGAAAACCCCGCGTCGATCA
GTTCTTGCCTGTATGCCTTCCGGTCAAACGTCCGATTCATTCACCCTCCTTGCGGGATTGCCCCGACTCA
CGCCGGGGCAATGTGCCCTTATTCCTGATTTGACCCGCCTGGTGCCTTGGTGTCCAGATAATCCACCTTA
TCGGCAATGAAGTCGGTCCCGTAGACCGTCTGGCCGTCCTTCTCGTACTTGGTATTCCGAATCTTGCCCT
GCACGAATACCAGCGACCCCTTGCCCAAATACTTGCCGTGGGCCTCGGCCTGAGAGCCAAAACACTTGAT
GCGGAAGAAGTCGGTGCGCTCCTGCTTGTCGCCGGCATCGTTGCGCCACATCTAGGATCTGCCAGGAACC
GTAAAAAGGCCGCGTTGCTGGCGTTTTTCCATAGGCTCCGCCCCCCTGACGAGCATCACAAAAATCGACG
CTCAAGTCAGAGGTGGCGAAACCCGACAGGACTATAAAGATACCAGGCGTTTCCCCCTGGAAGCTCCCTC
GTGCGCTCTCCTGTTCCGACCCTGCCGCTTACCGGATACCTGTCCGCCTTTCTCCCTTCGGGAAGCGTGG
CGCTTTCTCATAGCTCACGCTGTAGGTATCTCAGTTCGGTGTAGGTCGTTCGCTCCAAGCTGGGCTGTGT
GCACGAACCCCCCGTTCAGCCCGACCGCTGCGCCTTATCCGGTAACTATCGTCTTGAGTCCAACCCGGTA
AGACACGACTTATCGCCACTGGCAGCAGCCACTGGTAACAGGATTAGCAGAGCGAGGTATGTAGGCGGTG
CTACAGAGTTCTTGAAGTGGTGGCCTAACTACGGCTACACTAGAAGAACAGTATTTGGTATCTGCGCTCT
GCTGAAGCCAGTTACCTTCGGAAAAAGAGTTGGTAGCTCTTGATCCGGCAAACAAACCACCGCTGGTAGC
GGTGGTTTTTTTGTTTGCAAGCAGCAGATTACGCGCAGAAAAAAAGGATCTCAAGAAGATCCTTTGATCT
TTTCTACGGGGTCTGACGCTCAGTGGAACGAAAACTCACGTTAAGGGATTTTGGTCATGAGATTATCAAA
AAGGATCTTCACCTAGATCCTTTTAAATTAAAAATGAAGTTTTAAATCAATCTAAAGTATATATGAGTAA
ACTTGGTCTGACAGTTACCAATGCTTAATCAGTGAGGCACCTATCTCAGCGATCTGTCTATTTCGTTCAT
CCATAGTTGCCTGACTCCCCGTCGTGTAGATAACTACGATACGGGAGGGCTTACCATCTGGCCCCAGTGC
TGCAATGATACCGCGAGAACCACGCTCACCGGCTCCAGATTTATCAGCAATAAACCAGCCAGCCGGAAGG
GCCGAGCGCAGAAGTGGTCCTGCAACTTTATCCGCCTCCATCCAGTCTATTAATTGTTGCCGGGAAGCTA
GAGTAAGTAGTTCGCCAGTTAATAGTTTGCGCAACGTTGTTGCCATTGCTACAGGCATCGTGGTGTCACG
CTCGTCGTTTGGTATGGCTTCATTCAGCTCCGGTTCCCAACGATCAAGGCGAGTTACATGATCCCCCATG
TTGTGCAAAAAAGCGGTTAGCTCCTTCGGTCCTCCGATCGTTGTCAGAAGTAAGTTGGCCGCAGTGTTAT
CACTCATGGTTATGGCAGCACTGCATAATTCTCTTACTGTCATGCCATCCGTAAGATGCTTTTCTGTGAC
TGGTGAGTACTCAACCAAGTCATTCTGAGAATAGTGTATGCGGCGACCGAGTTGCTCTTGCCCGGCGTCA
ATACGGGATAATACCGCGCCACATAGCAGAACTTTAAAAGTGCTCATCATTGGAAAACGTTCTTCGGGGC
GAAAACTCTCAAGGATCTTACCGCTGTTGAGATCCAGTTCGATGTAACCCACTCGTGCACCCAACTGATC
TTCAGCATCTTTTACTTTCACCAGCGTTTCTGGGTGAGCAAAAACAGGAAGGCAAAATGCCGCAAAAAAG
GGAATAAGGGCGACACGGAAATGTTGAATACTCATACTCTTCCTTTTTCAATATTATTGAAGCATTTATC
AAGGTTATTGTCTCATGAGCGGATACATATTTGAATGTATTTAGAAAAATAAACAAATAGGGGTTCCGCG
CACGAATTGGCCAGCGCTGCCATTTTTGGGGTGAGGCCGTTCGCGGCCGAGGGGCGCAGCCCCTGGGGGG
ATGGGAGGCCCGCGTTAGCGGGCCGGGAGGGTTCGAGAAGGGGGGGCACCCCCCTTCGGCGTGCGCGGTC
ACGCGCACAGGGCGCAGCCCTGGTTAAAAACAAGGTTTATAAATATTGGTTTAAAAGCAGGTTAAAAGAC
AGGTTAGCGGTGGCCGAAAAACGGGCGGAAACCCTTGCAAATGCTGGATTTTCTGCCTGTGGACAGCCCC
TCAAATGTCAATAGGTGCGCCCCTCATCTGTCAGCACTCTGCCCCTCAAGTGTCAAGGATCGCGCCCCTC
ATCTGTCAGTAGTCGCGCCCCTCAAGTGTCAATACCGCAGGGCACTTATCCCCAGGCTTGTCCACATCAT
CTGTGGGAAACTCGCGTAAAATCAGGCGTTTTCGCCGATTTGCGAGGCTGGCCAGCTCCACGTCGCCGGC
CGAAATCGAGCCTGCCCCTCATCTGTCAACGCCGCGCCGGGTGAGTCGGCCCCTCAAGTGTCAACGTCCG
CCCCTCATCTGTCAGTGAGGGCCAAGTTTTCCGCGAGGTATCCACAACGCCGGCGGCCGCGGTGTCTCGC
ACACGGCTTCGACGGCGTTTCTGGCGCGTTTGCAGGGCCATAGACGGCCGCCAGCCCAGCGGCGAGGGCA
ACCAGCCCGGTGAGCGTCGCAAAGGAGATCCTGATCTGACTGATGGGCTGCCTGTATCGAGTGGTGATTT
TGTGCCGAGCTGCCGGTCGGGGAGCTGTTGGCTGGCTGGTGGCAGGATATATTGTGGTGTAAACAAATTG
ACGCTTAGACAACTTAATAACACATTGCGGACGTTTTTAATGTACTGGGGTGGATGCAGTGGGCCCCACT
CTGTGAAGACAATGCCGAATTCGGATCCGGAGGGAGGCGTGTCGTTTTAGTGAGGTCCATCAACAAATAA
TCCAAGTAAGGCCCAATTAGGTTGTCTTTTTCAACAAAAAACTGGTACTTGTGTACTGGTGGAGCACGAC
AACCACTATATAAGGTTTTGCTATTCATTGAAAGCAGTAGTGACTGATTTGTATATATACTGTATTTTTA
CAACAATTACCAACAACAACAAACAACAAACAACATTACAATTACTATTTACAATTACAATGGAGGACGC
CAAAAACATAAAGAAAGGCCCGGCGCCATTCTATCCGCTGGAAGATGGAACCGCTGGAGAGCAACTGCAT
AAGGCTATGAAGAGATACGCCCTGGTTCCTGGAACAATTGCTTTTACAGATGCACATATCGAGGTGGACA
TCACTTACGCTGAGTACTTCGAAATGTCCGTTCGGTTGGCAGAAGCTATGAAACGATATGGGCTGAATAC
AAATCACAGAATCGTCGTATGCAGTGAAAACTCTCTTCAATTCTTTATGCCGGTGTTGGGCGCGTTATTT
ATCGGAGTTGCAGTTGCGCCCGCGAACGACATTTATAATGAACGTGAATTGCTCAACAGTATGGGCATTT
CGCAGCCTACCGTGGTGTTCGTTTCCAAAAAGGGGTTGCAAAAAATTTTGAACGTGCAAAAAAAGCTCCC
AATCATCCAAAAAATTATTATCATGGATTCTAAAACGGATTACCAGGGATTTCAGTCGATGTACACGTTC
GTCACATCTCATCTACCTCCCGGTTTTAATGAATACGATTTTGTGCCAGAGTCCTTCGATAGGGACAAGA
CAATTGCACTGATCATGAACTCCTCTGGATCTACTGGTCTGCCTAAAGGTGTCGCTCTGCCTCATAGAAC
TGCCTGCGTGAGATTCTCGCATGCCAGAGATCCTATTTTTGGCAATCAAATCATTCCGGATACTGCGATT
TTAAGTGTTGTTCCATTCCATCACGGTTTTGGAATGTTTACTACACTCGGATATTTGATATGTGGATTTC
GAGTCGTCTTAATGTATAGATTTGAAGAAGAACTGTTTCTGAGGAGCCTTCAGGATTACAAGATTCAAAG
TGCGCTGCTGGTGCCAACCCTATTCTCCTTCTTCGCCAAAAGCACTCTGATTGACAAATACGATTTATCT
AATTTACACGAAATTGCTTCTGGTGGCGCTCCCCTCTCTAAGGAAGTCGGGGAAGCGGTTGCCAAGAGGT
TCCATCTGCCAGGTATCAGGCAAGGATATGGGCTCACTGAGACTACATCAGCTATTCTGATTACACCCGA
GGGGGATGATAAACCGGGCGCGGTCGGTAAAGTTGTTCCATTTTTTGAAGCGAAGGTTGTGGATCTGGAT
ACCGGGAAAACGCTGGGCGTTAATCAAAGAGGCGAACTGTGTGTGAGAGGTCCTATGATTATGTCCGGTT
ATGTAAACAATCCGGAAGCGACCAACGCCTTGATTGACAAGGATGGATGGCTACATTCTGGAGACATAGC
TTACTGGGACGAGGACGAACACTTCTTCATCGTTGACCGCCTGAAGTCTCTGATTAAGTACAAAGGCTAT
CAGGTGGCTCCCGCTGAATTGGAATCCATCTTGCTCCAACACCCCAACATCTTCGACGCAGGTGTCGCAG
GTCTGCCCGACGATGACGCCGGTGAACTTCCCGCCGCCGTTGTTGTTTTGGAGCACGGAAAGACGATGAC
GGAAAAAGAGATCGTGGATTACGTCGCCAGTCAAGTAACAACCGCGAAAAAGTTGCGCGGAGGAGTTGTG
TTTGTGGACGAAGTACCGAAAGGTCTTACCGGAAAACTCGACGCAAGAAAAATCAGAGAGATCCTCATAA
AGGCCAAGAAGGGCGGAAAGATCGCCGTGGGTTCGGATTATAAGGACCATGACGGAGACTATAAGGACCA
TGACCTCGACGCTGCAGCAGCGGATTATAAGGACGATGACGATAAGTGAGCTTGTCCTGCTTTAATGAGA
TATGCGAGAAGCCTATGATCGCATGATATTTGCTTTCAATTCTGTTGTGCACGTTGTAAAAAACCTGAGC
ATGTGTAGCTCAGATCCTTACCGCCGGTTTCGGTTCATTCTAATGAATATATCACCCGTTACTATCGTAT
TTTTATGAATAATATTCTCCGTTCAATTTACTGATTGTACCCTACTACTTATATGTACAATATTAAAATG
AAAACAATATATTGTGCTGAATAGGTTTATAGCGACATCTATGATAGAGCGCCACAATAACAAACAATTG
CGTTTTATTATTACAAATCCAATTTTAAAAAAAGCGGCAGAACCGGTCAAACCTAAAAGACTGATTACAT
AAATCTTATTCAAATTTCAAAAGTGCCCCAGGGGCTAGTATCTACGACACACCGAGCGGCGAACTAATAA
CGCTCACTGAAGGGAACTCCGGTTCCCCGCCGGCGCGCATGGGTGAGATTCCTTGAAGTTGAGTATTGGC
CGTCCGCTCTACCGAAAGTTACGGGCACCATTCAACCCGGTCCAGCACGGCGGCCGGGTAACCGACTTGC
TGCCCCGAGAATTATGCAGCATTTTTTTGGTGTATGTGGGCCCCAAATGAAGTGCAGGTCAAACCTTGAC
AGTGACGACAAATCGTTGGGCGGGTCCAGGGCGAATTTTGCGACAACATGTCGAGGCTCAGCAGGACCGC
T
Features (pLannotate 1.2.2; 11 found; start..end, strand, type, name):
     42..66      +  misc_feature   RB T-DNA repeat: right border repeat from nopaline C58 T-DNA
    178..198     -  CDS            TetR (fragment): tetracycline resistance regulatory protein; tetR
    225..1370    -  CDS            trfA: TRFA_ECOLX - Experimental evidence at protein level: Swiss-Prot protein existence level 1. Also involved in plasmid copy number control, promoting intermolecular coupling of protein bound iterons at oriV, which inhibits replication initiation. From Escherichia coli.
   1706..2294    -  rep_origin     ori: high-copy-number ColE1/pMB1/pBR322/pUC origin of replication
   2465..3325    -  CDS            AmpR: β-lactamase; bla; confers resistance to ampicillin, carbenicillin, and related antibiotics
   3326..3430    -  promoter       AmpR promoter: bla
   3517..4148    -  rep_origin     oriV: incP origin of replication
   4240..4264    +  misc_feature   LB T-DNA repeat: left border repeat from nopaline C58 T-DNA
   4553..4608    +  misc_feature   TMV Ω: translational enhancer from the tobacco mosaic virus 5'-leader sequence (Gallie et al., 1988)
   4610..6259    +  CDS            luciferase: firefly luciferase; luc+; enhanced luc+ version of the luciferase gene
   6357..7064    +  terminator     OCS terminator: octopine synthase terminator
