[The description below was written by a language model from this plasmid's Addgene catalogue record and pLannotate feature annotations shown in this document.]
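Description:
pEPYC1CB0483 is a MoClo (Golden Gate modular cloning) Level 1 construct built in the pICH47732 acceptor backbone, carrying a single plant transcriptional unit that reports promoter activity through firefly luciferase. The 7,071 bp plasmid is a binary-type vector. Nopaline C58 left and right T-DNA border repeats flank the cargo, so the cassette lies within a T-DNA region that Agrobacterium can in principle transfer. The backbone combines a high-copy ColE1/pUC-type origin for propagation in E. coli with the broad-host-range incP oriV and its trfA replication initiator gene, which support maintenance in other Gram-negative hosts. Selection is by ampicillin through β-lactamase expressed from its own promoter. A short TetR fragment is also annotated and appears to be a backbone remnant.

The insert is described as MinSyn_115::TMV::LucF::Flag::ocsT. MinSyn_115 is a minimal synthetic plant promoter. It is not annotated in the feature table, but presumably occupies the region between the left border and the TMV Ω leader. The Ω sequence from the tobacco mosaic virus 5′ leader acts as a translational enhancer upstream of the firefly luciferase (luc+) coding sequence. According to the catalogue name this is followed by a Flag epitope tag, which is also not separately annotated, and transcription ends at the octopine synthase terminator. The parts were assembled through BsaI sites that were destroyed during cloning, as is typical of Golden Gate assembly.

The construct serves as a luciferase reporter for measuring the strength of the MinSyn_115 promoter, as part of work on the rational design of minimal synthetic promoters for plants. As a Level 1 module, it could also be combined with other transcriptional units in higher-level MoClo assemblies.
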