Addgene plasmid #154730: pEPYC1CB0483
Purpose: MoClo Level 1 luciferase reporter
Depositing lab: Nicola Patron. Depositing organization: Earlham Institute. Publication: Rational design of minimal synthetic promoters for plants. Cai YM, Kallam K, Tidd H, Gendarini G, Salzman A, Patron NJ. Nucleic Acids Res. 2020 Aug 28. pii: 5897334. doi: 10.1093/nar/gkaa682. PubMed 32856047.
Backbone
  Vector backbone: pICH47732
  Vector type: Synthetic Biology
Growth in bacteria
  Bacterial resistance: Ampicillin, 100 μg/mL
  Growth temperature: 37°C
  Growth strain: NEB Stable
  Copy number: High Copy
Gene/Insert
  Gene/Insert name: MinSyn_115 Firefly luciferase expression cassette [MinSyn_115::TMV::LucF::Flag::ocsT]
  Species: Synthetic
  Cloning method: Restriction Enzyme; 5′ cloning site BsaI (destroyed during cloning); 3′ cloning site BsaI (destroyed during cloning)
Terms and licenses: Academic/Nonprofit Terms; Industry Terms: Not Available to Industry
Depositor comments: Please visit https://www.biorxiv.org/content/10.1101/2020.05.14.095406v1 for bioRxiv preprint.
How to cite: pEPYC1CB0483 was a gift from Nicola Patron (Addgene plasmid # 154730 ; http://n2t.net/addgene:154730 ; RRID:Addgene_154730)
